>Addgene plasmid #42756 | TAL3293 | depositor partial sequence | sequence record 57876 | TAL3293 sequence 2430 bps
TCTAGAGCTAGCACCATGGACTACAAAGACCATGACGGTGATTATAAAGATCATGACATCGATTACAAGG
ATGACGATGACAAGATGGCCCCCAAGAAGAAGAGGAAGGTGGGCATTCACCGCGGGGTACCTATGGTGGA
CTTGAGGACACTCGGTTATTCGCAACAGCAACAGGAGAAAATCAAGCCTAAGGTCAGGAGCACCGTCGCG
CAACACCACGAGGCGCTTGTGGGGCATGGCTTCACTCATGCGCATATTGTCGCGCTTTCACAGCACCCTG
CGGCGCTTGGGACGGTGGCTGTCAAATACCAAGATATGATTGCGGCCCTGCCCGAAGCCACGCACGAGGC
AATTGTAGGGGTCGGTAAACAGTGGTCGGGAGCGCGAGCACTTGAGGCGCTGCTGACTGTGGCGGGTGAG
CTTAGGGGGCCTCCGCTCCAGCTCGACACCGGGCAGCTGCTGAAGATCGCGAAGAGAGGGGGAGTAACAG
CGGTAGAGGCAGTGCACGCCTGGCGCAATGCGCTCACCGGGGCCCCCTTGAACCTGACCCCAGACCAGGT
AGTCGCAATCGCGTCGAACATTGGGGGAAAGCAAGCCCTGGAAACCGTGCAAAGGTTGTTGCCGGTCCTT
TGTCAAGACCACGGCCTTACACCGGAGCAAGTCGTGGCCATTGCAAATAATAACGGTGGCAAACAGGCTC
TTGAGACGGTTCAGAGACTTCTCCCAGTTCTCTGTCAAGCCCACGGGCTGACTCCCGATCAAGTTGTAGC
GATTGCGTCGCATGACGGAGGGAAACAAGCATTGGAGACTGTCCAACGGCTCCTTCCCGTGTTGTGTCAA
GCCCACGGTTTGACGCCTGCACAAGTGGTCGCCATCGCCAACAACAACGGCGGTAAGCAGGCGCTGGAAA
CAGTACAGCGCCTGCTGCCTGTACTGTGCCAGGATCATGGACTGACCCCAGACCAGGTAGTCGCAATCGC
GTCACATGACGGGGGAAAGCAAGCCCTGGAAACCGTGCAAAGGTTGTTGCCGGTCCTTTGTCAAGACCAC
GGCCTTACACCGGAGCAAGTCGTGGCCATTGCAAGCAACATCGGTGGCAAACAGGCTCTTGAGACGGTTC
AGAGACTTCTCCCAGTTCTCTGTCAAGCCCACGGGCTGACTCCCGATCAAGTTGTAGCGATTGCGAATAA
CAATGGAGGGAAACAAGCATTGGAGACTGTCCAACGGCTCCTTCCCGTGTTGTGTCAAGCCCACGGTTTG
ACGCCTGCACAAGTGGTCGCCATCGCCAGCCATGATGGCGGTAAGCAGGCGCTGGAAACAGTACAGCGCC
TGCTGCCTGTACTGTGCCAGGATCATGGACTGACCCCAGACCAGGTAGTCGCAATCGCGTCGAACATTGG
GGGAAAGCAAGCCCTGGAAACCGTGCAAAGGTTGTTGCCGGTCCTTTGTCAAGACCACGGCCTTACACCG
GAGCAAGTCGTGGCCATTGCAAGCAATGGGGGTGGCAAACAGGCTCTTGAGACGGTTCAGAGACTTCTCC
CAGTTCTCTGTCAAGCCCACGGGCTGACTCCCGATCAAGTTGTAGCGATTGCGTCGCATGACGGAGGGAA
ACAAGCATTGGAGACTGTCCAACGGCTCCTTCCCGTGTTGTGTCAAGCCCACGGTTTGACGCCTGCACAA
GTGGTCGCCATCGCCTCCAATATTGGCGGTAAGCAGGCGCTGGAAACAGTACAGCGCCTGCTGCCTGTAC
TGTGCCAGGATCATGGACTGACCCCAGACCAGGTAGTCGCAATCGCGAACAATAATGGGGGAAAGCAAGC
CCTGGAAACCGTGCAAAGGTTGTTGCCGGTCCTTTGTCAAGACCACGGCCTTACACCGGAGCAAGTCGTG
GCCATTGCAAATAATAACGGTGGCAAACAGGCTCTTGAGACGGTTCAGAGACTTCTCCCAGTTCTCTGTC
AAGCCCACGGGCTGACTCCCGATCAAGTTGTAGCGATTGCGTCGCATGACGGAGGGAAACAAGCATTGGA
GACTGTCCAACGGCTCCTTCCCGTGTTGTGTCAAGCCCACGGTTTGACGCCTGCACAAGTGGTCGCCATC
GCCAACAACAACGGCGGTAAGCAGGCGCTGGAAACAGTACAGCGCCTGCTGCCTGTACTGTGCCAGGATC
ATGGACTGACACCCGAACAGGTGGTCGCCATTGCTAATAATAACGGAGGACGGCCAGCCTTGGAGTCCAT
CGTAGCCCAATTGTCCAGGCCCGATCCCGCGTTGGCTGCGTTAACGAATGACCATCTGGTGGCGTTGGCA
TGTCTTGGTGGACGACCCGCGCTCGATGCAGTCAAAAAGGGTCTGCCTCATGCTCCCGCATTGATCAAAA
GAACCAACCGGCGGATTCCCGAGAGAACTTCCCATCGAGTCGCGGGATCC
