>Addgene plasmid #42756 | TAL3293 | addgene partial sequence | sequence record 60755 | JDS-TALEN-F 5'-TAGGGGTCGGTAAACAGTGG-3'
TGTGGCGGGTGAGCTTAGGGGGCCTCCGCTCCAGCTCGACACCGGGCAGCTGCTGAAGATCGCGAAGAGA
GGGGGAGTAACAGCGGTAGAGGCAGTGCACGCCTGGCGCAATGCGCTCACCGGGGCCCCCTTGAACCTGA
CCCCAGACCAGGTAGTCGCAATCGCGTCGAACATTGGGGGAAAGCAAGCCCTGGAAACCGTGCAAAGGTT
GTTGCCGGTCCTTTGTCAAGACCACGGCCTTACACCGGAGCAAGTCGTGGCCATTGCAAATAATAACGGT
GGCAAACAGGCTCTTGAGACGGTTCAGAGACTTCTCCCAGTTCTCTGTCAAGCCCACGGGCTGACTCCCG
ATCAAGTTGTAGCGATTGCGTCGCATGACGGAGGGAAACAAGCATTGGAGACTGTCCAACGGCTCCTTCC
CGTGTTGTGTCAAGCCCACGGTTTGACGCCTGCACAAGTGGTCGCCATCGCCAACAACAACGGCGGTAAG
CAGGCGCTGGAAACAGTACAGCGCCTGCTGCCTGTACTGTGCCAGGATCATGGACTGACCCCAGACCAGG
TAGTCGCAATCGCGTCACATGACGGGGGAAAGCAAGCCCTGGAAACCGTGCAAAGGTTGTTGCCGGTCCT
TTGTCAAGACCACGGCCTTACACCGGAGCAAGTCGTGGCCATTGCAAGCAACATCGGTGGCAAACAGGCT
CTTGAGACGGTTCAGAGACTTCTCCCAGTTCTCTGTCAAGCCCACGGGCTGACTCCCGATCAAGTTGTAG
CGATTGCGAATAACAATGGAGGGAAACAAGCATTGGAGACTGTCCAACGGCTCCTTCCCGTGTTGTGTCA
AGCCCACGGTTT
