[The description below was written by a language model from this plasmid's Addgene catalogue record.]
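Description:
TAL3293 is a TALEN expression plasmid built on the JDS74 backbone, a roughly 6.4 kb mammalian expression vector that also carries a T7 promoter. It is maintained in E. coli as a high-copy plasmid under ampicillin selection. The insert, about 1.6 kb, encodes an engineered TAL effector repeat array designated ZebrafishCommunity-hs3st1-right. This is the "right" half-site monomer of a nuclease pair designed against the zebrafish (D. rerio) hs3st1 gene. The array was cloned by restriction enzyme methods, and the cloning sites at both ends were destroyed in the process.

The backbone supplies the flanking coding sequences, so the repeat array is expressed in frame with an N-terminal 3X Flag tag and a C-terminal wild-type FokI cleavage domain. Transcription in mammalian cells is driven by the CMV promoter. The T7 designation in the vector type indicates that the same coding region can be transcribed in vitro, which is the usual way of producing mRNA for injection into zebrafish embryos, although the record does not describe that use explicitly. The BGH reverse sequencing primer suggests a BGH polyadenylation region downstream, but no feature table is provided to confirm this.

Because FokI cuts only as a dimer, this construct is intended to work with a partner "left" TALEN that binds the opposite strand. The two monomers together make a double-strand break in the spacer between their binding sites, and error-prone repair of that break can introduce disrupting insertions or deletions. The associated publication concerns targeted gene disruption in somatic zebrafish cells with engineered TALENs. The Flag tag allows detection of the expressed nuclease.
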