Addgene plasmid #42756: TAL3293
Depositing lab: Keith Joung. Depositing organization: Massachusetts General Hospital. Publication: Targeted gene disruption in somatic zebrafish cells using engineered TALENs. Sander JD, Cade L, Khayter C, Reyon D, Peterson RT, Joung JK, Yeh JR. Nat Biotechnol. 2011 Aug 5;29(8):697-8. doi: 10.1038/nbt.1934. PubMed 21822241.
Backbone
  Vector backbone: JDS74
  Backbone manufacturer: Addgene plasmid #32288
  Backbone size w/o insert (bp): 6447
  Vector type: Mammalian Expression ; T7
Growth in bacteria
  Bacterial resistance: Ampicillin, 100 μg/mL
  Growth temperature: 37°C
  Growth strain: XL1 Blue
  Copy number: High Copy
Gene/Insert
  Gene/Insert name: ZebrafishCommunity-hs3st1-right (alt name: hs3st1)
  Species: D. rerio (zebrafish)
  Insert size (bp): 1640
  Entrez Gene: hs3st1
  Promoter: CMV
  Tag / fusion protein: 3X Flag (N terminal on backbone); WT FOKI (C terminal on backbone)
  Cloning method: Restriction Enzyme; 5′ cloning site N/A (destroyed during cloning); 3′ cloning site N/A (destroyed during cloning)
  Sequencing primers: 5′ CMV-F; 3′ BGH-rev
Terms and licenses: Academic/Nonprofit Terms; Industry Terms: Not Available to Industry
Depositor comments: Target binding site: TAGCGCAGCATCAGGCGG It is strongly recommended that users perform a diagnostic digest to verify this plasmid prior to use. For example, a double digest of the plasmid with BamHI and KpnI should result in two bands at 2.3kb and 5.8kb.
How to cite: TAL3293 was a gift from Keith Joung (Addgene plasmid # 42756 ; http://n2t.net/addgene:42756 ; RRID:Addgene_42756)
